Addgene plasmid #91408: pHH0103_SH3RF2-1/3-SV2/2
Purpose: Protein expression and purification of human SH3 domain construct SH3RF2-1/3-SV2/2
Depositing lab: Sachdev Sidhu. Depositing organization: University of Toronto. Publication: Comprehensive Analysis of the Human SH3 Domain Family Reveals a Wide Variety of Non-canonical Specificities. Teyra J, Huang H, Jain S, Guan X, Dong A, Liu Y, Tempel W, Min J, Tong Y, Kim PM, Bader GD, Sidhu SS. Structure. 2017 Oct 3;25(10):1598-1610.e3. doi: 10.1016/j.str.2017.07.017. Epub 2017 Sep 7. PubMed 28890361.
Backbone
  Vector backbone: pHH0103
  Vector type: Bacterial Expression
Growth in bacteria
  Bacterial resistance: Ampicillin, 100 μg/mL
  Growth temperature: 37°C
  Growth strain: DH5alpha
  Copy number: Low Copy
Gene/Insert
  Gene/Insert name: SH3RF2-1/3-SV2/2
  Species: H. sapiens (human)
  Insert size (bp): 221
  Entrez Gene: SH3RF2 (a.k.a. HEPP1, RNF158, FLJ23654, MGC90410, MGC149788, MGC149789)
  Cloning method: Restriction Enzyme; 5′ cloning site Sfi1 (unknown if destroyed); 3′ cloning site Not1 (unknown if destroyed)
Terms and licenses: Academic/Nonprofit Terms; Industry Terms: Not Available to Industry
How to cite: pHH0103_SH3RF2-1/3-SV2/2 was a gift from Sachdev Sidhu (Addgene plasmid # 91408 ; http://n2t.net/addgene:91408 ; RRID:Addgene_91408)
