[The description below was written by a language model from this plasmid's Addgene catalogue record and pLannotate feature annotations shown in this document.]
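Description:
pHH0103_SH3RF2-1/3-SV2/2 is a bacterial expression plasmid of about 6.9 kb, built on the pHH0103 backbone, for producing and purifying a single human SH3 domain from SH3RF2 in E. coli. It is one of a set of domain constructs used to survey the binding specificities of the human SH3 family. The name suggests the first of three SH3 domains in a second splice variant, but the record does not explain the nomenclature. The plasmid carries a TEM beta-lactamase gene with its own promoter for ampicillin selection and replicates from a ColE1/pMB1-type origin. A bom site and interrupted rop fragments flank an f1 phage origin, and the catalogue lists the plasmid as low copy.

Expression is driven by the tac promoter with a downstream lac operator. A plasmid-borne lacI gene under the lacIq promoter supplies repressor, so transcription stays off until IPTG is added. The open reading frame starts with a 6xHis tag followed by Schistosoma japonicum glutathione S-transferase. The roughly 221 bp insert, cloned between SfiI and NotI sites, sits downstream of these, giving an N-terminal His-GST fusion that can be purified on nickel or glutathione resin.

The automated annotation labels the insert region as a fragment of SH3GL3 rather than SH3RF2. This may be a homology-based match among related SH3 domains, but the table alone cannot resolve the discrepancy.

Downstream of the insert are an fd phage terminator and fragments of M13 gene III, along with remnants of the tetracycline resistance gene. These look like leftovers from a phagemid and pBR322 ancestry, not working parts of the expression cassette.
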