Features (pLannotate 1.2.2; 21 found; start..end, strand, type, name):
     66..143     +  promoter       lacIq promoter: lacI (mutant); In the lacIq allele, a single base change in the promoter boosts expression of the lacI gene about 10-fold.
    144..1226    +  CDS            lacI: lac repressor; lacI; The lac repressor binds to the lac operator to inhibit transcription in E. coli. This inhibition can be relieved by adding lactose or isopropyl-β-D-thiogalactopyranoside (IPTG).
   1239..1260    +  protein_bind   CAP binding site: CAP binding activates transcription in the presence of cAMP. E. coli catabolite activator protein
   1279..1296    +  promoter       tet promoter (fragment): E. coli promoter for tetracycline efflux protein gene
   1469..1497    +  promoter       tac promoter: strong E. coli promoter; hybrid between the trp and lac UV5 promoters
   1505..1521    +  protein_bind   lac operator: The lac repressor binds to the lac operator to inhibit transcription in E. coli. This inhibition can be relieved by adding lactose or isopropyl-β-D-thiogalactopyranoside (IPTG). lac repressor encoded by lacI
   1606..1623    +  CDS            6xHis: 6xHis affinity tag
   1639..2292    +  CDS            GST26_SCHJA: Experimental evidence at protein level: Swiss-Prot protein existence level 1. GST isoenzymes appear to play a central role in the parasite detoxification system. Other functions are also suspected including a role in increasing the solubility of haematin in the parasite gut. From Schistosoma japonicum (Blood fluke).
   2392..2556    +  CDS            SH3GL3 (fragment): SH3G3_HUMAN - Also known as CNSA3, SH3D2C. Experimental evidence at protein level: Swiss-Prot protein existence level 1. Implicated in endocytosis. May recruit other proteins to membranes with high curvature (By similarity). From Homo sapiens (Human).
   2575..2622    +  terminator     fd terminator (sequence withheld): central terminator from bacteriophage fd (Otsuka and Kunisawa, 1982)
   2627..2839    +  CDS            M13 gene III (fragment) (sequence partly withheld): pIII; III; minor coat protein
   2854..3324    +  CDS            M13 gene III (fragment) (sequence partly withheld): pIII; III; minor coat protein
   3346..3416    +  CDS            TcR (fragment): tetracycline efflux protein; tet; confers resistance to tetracycline
   3658..4038    -  CDS            YPB1_ECOLX: Protein predicted: Swiss-Prot protein existence level 4. From Escherichia coli.
   4055..4206    +  CDS            rop (fragment): Rop protein, which maintains plasmids at low copy number; rop
   4242..4670    -  rep_origin     f1 ori (sequence partly withheld): f1 bacteriophage origin of replication; arrow indicates direction of (+) strand synthesis
   4679..4718    +  CDS            rop (fragment): Rop protein, which maintains plasmids at low copy number; rop
   4820..4960    +  misc_feature   bom: basis of mobility region from pBR322
   5146..5733    -  rep_origin     ori: high-copy-number ColE1/pMB1/pBR322/pUC origin of replication
   5907..6764    -  CDS            bla: BLAT_ECOLX - Experimental evidence at protein level: Swiss-Prot protein existence level 1. TEM-type are the most prevalent beta-lactamases in enterobacteria; they hydrolyze the beta-lactam bond in susceptible beta-lactam antibiotics, thus conferring resistance to penicillins and cephalosporins. TEM-3 and TEM-4 are capable of hydrolyzing cefotaxime and ceftazidime. TEM-5 is capable of hydrolyzing ceftazidime. TEM-6 is capable of hydrolyzing ceftazidime and aztreonam. TEM-8/CAZ-2, TEM- 16/CAZ-7 and TEM-24/CAZ-6 are markedly active against ceftazidime. IRT- 4 shows resistance to beta-lactamase in
   6765..6869    -  promoter       AmpR promoter: bla
>Addgene plasmid #91408 | pHH0103_SH3RF2-1/3-SV2/2 | addgene full sequence | sequence record 192270 | Addgene NGS Result
ATTATCATGACATTAACCTATAAAAATAGGCGTATCACGAGGCCCTTTCGTCTTCAAGAATTCCCGACAC
CATCGAATGGTGCAAAACCTTTCGCGGTATGGCATGATAGCGCCCGGAAGAGAGTCAATTCAGGGTGGTG
AATGTGAAACCAGTAACGTTATACGATGTCGCAGAGTATGCCGGTGTCTCTTATCAGACCGTTTCCCGCG
TGGTGAACCAGGCCAGCCACGTTTCTGCGAAAACGCGGGAAAAAGTGGAAGCGGCGATGGCGGAGCTGAA
TTACATTCCCAACCGCGTGGCACAACAACTGGCGGGCAAACAGTCGTTGCTGATTGGCGTTGCCACCTCC
AGTCTGGCCCTGCACGCGCCGTCGCAAATTGTCGCGGCGATTAAATCTCGCGCCGATCAACTGGGTGCCA
GCGTGGTGGTGTCGATGGTAGAACGAAGCGGCGTCGAAGCCTGTAAAGCGGCGGTGCACAATCTTCTCGC
GCAACGCGTCAGTGGGCTGATCATTAACTATCCGCTGGATGACCAGGATGCCATTGCTGTGGAAGCTGCC
TGCACTAATGTTCCGGCGTTATTTCTTGATGTCTCTGACCAGACACCCATCAACAGTATTATTTTCTCCC
ATGAAGACGGTACGCGACTGGGCGTGGAGCATCTGGTCGCATTGGGTCACCAGCAAATCGCGCTGTTAGC
GGGCCCATTAAGTTCTGTCTCGGCGCGTCTGCGTCTGGCTGGCTGGCATAAATATCTCACTCGCAATCAA
ATTCAGCCGATAGCGGAACGGGAAGGCGACTGGAGTGCCATGTCCGGTTTTCAACAAACCATGCAAATGC
TGAATGAGGGCATCGTTCCCACTGCGATGCTGGTTGCCAACGATCAGATGGCGCTGGGCGCAATGCGCGC
CATTACCGAGTCCGGGCTGCGCGTTGGTGCGGATATCTCGGTAGTGGGATACGACGATACCGAAGACAGC
TCATGTTATATCCCGCCGTTAACCACCATCAAACAGGATTTTCGCCTGCTGGGGCAAACCAGCGTGGACC
GCTTGCTGCAACTCTCTCAGGGCCAGGCGGTGAAGGGCAATCAGCTGTTGCCCGTCTCACTGGTGAAAAG
AAAAACCACCCTGGCGCCCAATACGCAAACCGCCTCTCCCCGCGCGTTGGCCGATTCATTAATGCAGCTG
GCACGACAGGTTTCCCGACTGGAAAGCGGGCAGTGAGCGCAACGCAATTAATGTAAGTTAGCTCACTCAT
TAGGCACAATTCTCATGTTTGACAGCTTATCATCGACTGCACGGTGCACCAATGCTTCTGGCGTCAGGCA
GCCATCGGAAGCTGTGGTATGGCTGTGCAGGTCGTAAATCACTGCATAATTCGTGTCGCTCAAGGCGCAC
TCCCGTTCTGGATAATGTTTTTTGCGCCGACATCATAACGGTTCTGGCAAATATTCTGAAATGAGCTGTT
GACAATTAATCATCGGCTCGTATAATGTGTGGAATTGTGAGCGGATAACAATTTCACACAGGAAACAGCC
AGTCCGTTTAGGTGTTTTCACGAGCACTTCACCAACAAGGACCATAGATTATGAAAATCGAAGAACACCA
TCACCATCACCATTCCAGCGGTAAGCTTATGTCCCCTATACTAGGTTATTGGAAAATTAAGGGCCTTGTG
CAACCCACTCGACTTCTTTTGGAATATCTTGAAGAAAAATATGAAGAGCATTTGTATGAGCGCGATGAAG
GTGATAAATGGCGAAACAAAAAGTTTGAATTGGGTTTGGAGTTTCCCAATCTTCCTTATTATATTGATGG
TGATGTTAAATTAACACAGTCTATGGCCATCATACGTTATATAGCTGACAAGCACAACATGTTGGGTGGT
TGTCCAAAAGAGCGTGCAGAGATTTCAATGCTTGAAGGAGCGGTTTTGGATATTAGATACGGTGTTTCGA
GAATTGCATATAGTAAAGACTTTGAAACTCTCAAAGTTGATTTTCTTAGCAAGCTACCTGAAATGCTGAA
AATGTTCGAAGATCGTTTATGTCATAAAACATATTTAAATGGTGATCATGTAACCCATCCTGACTTCATG
TTGTATGACGCTCTTGATGTTGTTTTATACATGGACCCAATGTGCCTGGATGCGTTCCCAAAATTAGTTT
GTTTTAAAAAACGTATTGAAGCTATCCCACAAATTGATAAGTACTTGAAATCCAGCAAGTATATAGCATG
GCCTTTGCAGGGCTGGCAAGCCACGTTTGGTGGTGGCGACCATCCTCCAAAATCGGATCTGGAAGTTCTG
TTCCAGGGGCCCCTGTCCAGCGGTCTGGTTCCGCGTGGTTCCGGTACCGCGGCCCAGCCGGCCATGGCCC
AGGGCGCGCTGCCACGTGCAAAAGCCCTGTGTAACTACCGTGGTCAGAATCCAGGTGATCTGCGTTTCAA
CCGTGGTGACATTATCCTGCTGCGTCGTCAGTTAGATGAAAACTGGTATCAGGGTGAAATCTCCGGTATT
TCCGGTAACTTTCCAGCATCCTCCGTCGAAGTCATCAAAGCGGCCGCATA
[142 nt withheld, positions 2571-2712]
C
[98 nt withheld, positions 2714-2811]
AGTTTGTACTGGTGACGAAACTCAGTGTCTAGCTAGAGTGGC
[149 nt withheld, positions 2854-3002]
T
[41 nt withheld, positions 3004-3044]
T
[62 nt withheld, positions 3046-3107]
A
[35 nt withheld, positions 3109-3143]
CCTCCCTCAATCGGTTGAATGTCGCCCTTTTGTCTTTGGCGCTGGTAAACCATATGAA
[86 nt withheld, positions 3202-3287]
T
[54 nt withheld, positions 3289-3342]
CTAGCGCCGCCCTATACCTTGTCTGCCTCCCCGCGTTGCGTCGCGGTGCATGGAGCCGGGCCACCTCGAC
CTGAATGGAAGCCGGCGGCACCTCGCTAACGGATTCACCACTCCAAGAATTGGAGCCAATCAATTCTTGC
GGAGAACTGTGAATGCGCAAACCAACCCTTGGCAGAACATATCCATCGCGTCCGCCATCTCCAGCAGCCG
CACGCGGCGCATCTCGGGCAGCGTTGGGTCCTGGCCACGGGTGCGCATGATCGTGCTCCTGTCGTTGAGG
ACCCGGCTAGGCTGGCGGGGTTGCCTTACTGGTTAGCAGAATGAATCACCGATACGCGAGCGAACGTGAA
GCGACTGCTGCTGCAAAACGTCTGCGACCTGAGCAACAACATGAATGGTCTTCGGTTTCCGTGTTTCGTA
AAGTCTGGAAACGCGGAAGTCAGCGCCCTGCACCATTATGTTCCGGATCTGCATCGCAGGATGCTGCTGG
CTACCCTGTGGAACACCTACATCTGTATTAACGAAGCGCTGGCATTGACCCTGAGTGATTTTTCTCTGGT
CCCGCCGCATCCATACCGCCAGTTGTTTACCCTCACAACGTTCCAGTAACCGGGCATGTTCATCATCAGT
AACCCGTATCGTGAGCATCCTCTCTCGTTTCATCGGTATCATTACCCCCATGAACAGAAATCCCCCTTAC
ACGGAGGCATCAGTGACCAAACAGGAAAAAACCGCCCTTAACATGGCCCGCTTTATCAGAAGCCAGACAT
TAACGCTTCTGGAGAAACTCAACGAGCTGGACGCGGATGAACAGGCAGACATCTGTGAATCGCTTCACGA
CCACGCTGATGAGCTTTACCGCAGGATCCGCGAAATTGTAAGCGTTAATATTTTGTTAAAATTCGCGTTA
AATTTTTGTTAAATCAGCTCATTTTTTAACCAATAGGCCGAAATCGGCAAAATCCCTTATAAATCAAAAG
AATAGACCGAGATAGGGT
[37 nt withheld, positions 4341-4377]
AAAGAACGTGGACTCCAACGTCAAAGG
[49 nt withheld, positions 4405-4453]
T
[91 nt withheld, positions 4455-4545]
G
[124 nt withheld, positions 4547-4670]
CGCGGATCCTGCCTCGCGCGTTTCGGTGATGACGGTGAAAACCTCTGACACATGCAGCTCCCGGAGACGG
TCACAGCTTGTCTGTAAGCGGATGCCGGGAGCAGACAAGCCCGTCAGGGCGCGTCAGCGGGTGTTGGCGG
GTGTCGGGGCGCAGCCATGACCCAGTCACGTAGCGATAGCGGAGTGTATACTGGCTTAACTATGCGGCAT
CAGAGCAGATTGTACTGAGAGTGCACCATATGCGGTGTGAAATACCGCACAGATGCGTAAGGAGAAAATA
CCGCATCAGGCGCTCTTCCGCTTCCTCGCTCACTGACTCGCTGCGCTCGGTCGTTCGGCTGCGGCGAGCG
GTATCAGCTCACTCAAAGGCGGTAATACGGTTATCCACAGAATCAGGGGATAACGCAGGAAAGAACATGT
GAGCAAAAGGCCAGCAAAAGGCCAGGAACCGTAAAAAGGCCGCGTTGCTGGCGTTTTTCCATAGGCTCCG
CCCCCCTGACGAGCATCACAAAAATCGACGCTCAAGTCAGAGGTGGCGAAACCCGACAGGACTATAAAGA
TACCAGGGTTTCCCCCTGGAAGCTCCCTCGTGCGCTCTCCTGTTCCGACCCTGCCGCTTACCGGATACCT
GTCCGCCTTTCTCCCTTCGGGAAGCGTGGCGCTTTCTCATAGCTCACGCTGTAGGTATCTCAGTTCGGTG
TAGGTCGTTCGCTCCAAGCTGGGCTGTGTGCACGAACCCCCCGTTCAGCCCGACCGCTGCGCCTTATCCG
GTAACTATCGTCTTGAGTCCAACCCGGTAAGACACGACTTATCGCCACTGGCAGCAGCCACTGGTAACAG
GATTAGCAGAGCGAGGTATGTAGGCGGTGCTACAGAGTTCTTGAAGTGGTGGCCTAACTACGGCTACACT
AGAAGGACAGTATTTGGTATCTGCGCTCTGCTGAAGCCAGTTACCTTCGGAAAAAGAGTTGGTAGCTCTT
GATCCGGCAAACAAACCACCGCTGGTAGCGGTGGTTTTTTTGTTTGCAAGCAGCAGATTACGCGCAGAAA
AAAAGGATCTCAAGAAGATCCTTTGATCTTTTCTACGGGGTCTGACGCTCAGTGGAACGAAAACTCACGT
TAAGGGATTTTGGTCATGAGATTATCAAAAAGGATCTTCACCTAGATCCTTTTAAATTAAAAATGAAGTT
TTAAATCAATCTAAAGTATATATGAGTAAACTTGGTCTGACAGTTACCAATGCTTAATCAGTGAGGCACC
TATCTCAGCGATCTGTCTATTTCGTTCATCCATAGTTGCCTGACTCCCCGTCGTGTAGATAACTACGATA
CGGGAGGGCTTACCATCTGGCCCCAGTGCTGCAATGATACCGCGAGACCCACGCTCACCGGCTCCAGATT
TATCAGCAATAAACCAGCCAGCCGGAAGGGCCGAGCGCAGAAGTGGTCCTGCAACTTTATCCGCCTCCAT
CCAGTCTATTAATTGTTGCCGGGAAGCTAGAGTAAGTAGTTCGCCAGTTAATAGTTTGCGCAACGTTGTT
GCCATTGCTGCAGGCATCGTGGTGTCACGCTCGTCGTTTGGTATGGCTTCATTCAGCTCCGGTTCCCAAC
GATCAAGGCGAGTTACATGATCCCCCATATTGTGCAAAAAAGCGGTTAGCTCCTTCGGTCCTCCGATCGT
TGTCAGAAGTAAGTTGGCCGCAGTGTTATCACTCATGGTTATGGCAGCACTGCATAATTCTCTTACTGTC
ATGCCATCCGTAAGATGCTTTTCTGTGACTGGTGAGTACTCAACCAAGTCATTCTGAGAATAGTGTATGC
GGCGACCGAGTTGCTCTTGCCCGGCGTCAACACGGGATAATACCGCGCCACATAGCAGAACTTTAAAAGT
GCTCATCATTGGAAAACGTTCTTCGGGGCGAAAACTCTCAAGGATCTTACCGCTGTTGAGATCCAGTTCG
ATGTAACCCACTCGTGCACCCAACTGATCTTCAGCATCTTTTACTTTCACCAGCGTTTCTGGGTGAGCAA
AAACAGGAAGGCAAAATGCCGCAAAAAAGGGAATAAGGGCGACACGGAAATGTTGAATACTCATACTCTT
CCTTTTTCAATATTATTGAAGCATTTATCAGGGTTATTGTCTCATGAGCGGATACATATTTGAATGTATT
TAGAAAAATAAACAAATAGGGGTTCCGCGCACATTTCCCCGAAAAGTGCCACCTGACGTCTAAGAAACCA
TT
