>Addgene plasmid #91408 | pHH0103_SH3RF2-1/3-SV2/2 | depositor partial sequence | sequence record 175896 | insert sequence
GGTACCGAATTCGGATCCGCGCGCTGCCACGTGCAAAAGCCCTGTGTAACTACCGTGGTCAGAATCCAGG
TGATCTGCGTTTCAACCGTGGTGACATTATCCTGCTGCGTCGTCAGTTAGATGAAAACTGGTATCAGGGT
GAAATCTCCGGTATTTCCGGTAACTTTCCAGCATCCTCCGTCGAAGTCATCAAAGCGGCCGCTAGCTAAG
TCGACGAGCTC
